>Addgene plasmid #120980 | C64m | addgene full sequence | sequence record 236034 | Addgene NGS Result
ATTATTATCATGACATTAACCTATAAAAATAGGCGTATCACGAGGCAGAATTTCAGATAAAAAAAATCCT
TAGCTTTCGCTAAGGATGATTTCTGGAATTCGCGGCCGCTTCTAGAGACTAGTGGGTCTCAAATGATGAG
CACAAAAAAGAAACCATTAACACAAGAGCAGCTTGAGGACGCACGTCGCCTTAAAGCAATTTATGAAAAA
AAGAAAAATGAACTTGGCTTATCCCAGGAATCTGTCGCAGACAAGATGGGGATGGGGCAGTCAGGCGTTG
GTGCTTTATTTAATGGCATCAATGCATTAAATGCTTATAACGCCGCATTGCTTACAAAAATTCTCAAAGT
TAGCGTTGAAGAATTTAGCCCTTCAATCGCCAGAGAAATCTACGAGATGTATGAAGCGGTTAGTATGCAG
CCGTCACTTAGAAGTGAGTATGAGTACCCTGTTTTTTCTCATGTTCAGGCAGGGATGTTCTCACCTAAGC
TTAGAACCTTTACCAAAGGTGATGCGGAGAGATGGGTAAGCACAACCAAAAAAGCCAGTGATTCTGCATT
CTGGCTTGAGGTTGAAGGTAATTCCATGACCGCACCAACAGGCTCCAAGCCAAGCTTTCCTGACGGAATG
TTAATTCTCGTTGACCCTGAGCAGGCTGTTGAGCCAGGTGATTTCTGCATAGCCAGACTTGGGGGTGATG
AGTTTACCTTCAAGAAACTGATCAGGGATAGCGGTCAGGTGTTTTTACAACCACTAAACCCACAGTACCC
AATGATCCCATGCAATGAGAGTTGTTCCGTTGTGGGGAAAGTTATCGCTAGTCAGTGGCCTGAAGAGACG
TTTGGCTGAAGGTAGAGACCTACTAGTAGCGGCCGCTGCAGGCTTCCTCGCTCACTGACTCGCTGCGCTC
GGTCGTTCGGCTGCGGCGAGCGGTATCAGCTCACTCAAAGGCGGTAATACGGTTATCCACAGAATCAGGG
GATAACGCAGGAAAGAACATGTGAGCAAAAGGCCAGCAAAAGGCCAGGAACCGTAAAAAGGCCGCGTTGC
TGGCGTTTTTCCACAGGCTCCGCCCCCCTGACGAGCATCACAAAAATCGACGCTCAAGTCAGAGGTGGCG
AAACCCGACAGGACTATAAAGATACCAGGCGTTTCCCCCTGGAAGCTCCCTCGTGCGCTCTCCTGTTCCG
ACCCTGCCGCTTACCGGATACCTGTCCGCCTTTCTCCCTTCGGGAAGCGTGGCGCTTTCTCATAGCTCAC
GCTGTAGGTATCTCAGTTCGGTGTAGGTCGTTCGCTCCAAGCTGGGCTGTGTGCACGAACCCCCCGTTCA
GCCCGACCGCTGCGCCTTATCCGGTAACTATCGTCTTGAGTCCAACCCGGTAAGACACGACTTATCGCCA
CTGGCAGCAGCCACTGGTAACAGGATTAGCAGAGCGAGGTATGTAGGCGGTGCTACAGAGTTCTTGAAGT
GGTGGCCTAACTACGGCTACACTAGAAGAACAGTATTTGGTATCTGCGCTCTGCTGAAGCCAGTTACCTT
CGGAAAAAGAGTTGGTAGCTCTTGATCCGGCAAACAAACCACCGCTGGTAGCGGTGGTTTTTTTGTTTGC
AAGCAGCAGATTACGCGCAGAAAAAAAGGATCTCAAGAAGATCCTTTGATCTTTTCTACGGGGTCTGACG
CTCAGTGGAACGAAAACTCACGTTAAGGGATTTTGGTCATGAGATTATCAAAAAGGATCTTCACCTAGAT
CCTTTTAAATTAAAAATGAAGTTTTAAATCAATCTAAAGTATATATGAGTAAACTTGGTCTGACAGTTAC
CAATGCTTAATCAGTGAGGCACCTATCTCAGCGATCTGTCTATTTCGTTCATCCATAGTTGCCTGACTCC
CCGTCGTGTAGATAACTACGATACGGGAGGGCTTACCATCTGGCCCCAGTGCTGCAATGATACCGCGCGA
CCCACGCTCACCGGCTCCAGATTTATCAGCAATAAACCAGCCAGCCGGAAGGGCCGAGCGCAGAAGTGGT
CCTGCAACTTTATCCGCCTCCATCCAGTCTATTAATTGTTGCCGGGAAGCTAGAGTAAGTAGTTCGCCAG
TTAATAGTTTGCGCAACGTTGTTGCCATTGCTACAGGCATCGTGGTGTCACGCTCGTCGTTTGGTATGGC
TTCATTCAGCTCCGGTTCCCAACGATCAAGGCGAGTTACATGATCCCCCATGTTGTGCAAAAAAGCGGTT
AGCTCCTTCGGTCCTCCGATCGTTGTCAGAAGTAAGTTGGCCGCAGTGTTATCACTCATGGTTATGGCAG
CACTGCATAATTCTCTTACTGTCATGCCATCCGTAAGATGCTTTTCTGTGACTGGTGAGTACTCAACCAA
GTCATTCTGAGAATAGTGTATGCGGCGACCGAGTTGCTCTTGCCCGGCGTCAATACGGGATAATACCGCG
CCACATAGCAGAACTTTAAAAGTGCTCATCATTGGAAAACGTTCTTCGGGGCGAAAACTCTCAAGGATCT
TACCGCTGTTGAGATCCAGTTCGATGTAACCCACTCGTGCACCCAACTGATCTTCAGCATCTTTTACTTT
CACCAGCGTTTCTGGGTGAGCAAAAACAGGAAGGCAAAATGCCGCAAAAAAGGGAATAAGGGCGACACGG
AAATGTTGAATACTCATACTCTTCCTTTTTCAATATTATTGAAGCATTTATCAGGGTTATTGTCTCATGA
GCGGATACATATTTGAATGTATTTAGAAAAATAAACAAATAGGGGTTCCGCGCACATTTCCCCGAAAAGT
GCCACCTGACGTCTAAGAAACC
Features (pLannotate 1.2.2; 7 found; start..end, strand, type, name):
     50..93      -  terminator     bacterial terminator: putative bacterial transcription terminator
     96..117     +  misc_feature   BioBrick prefix: BioBrick prefix for parts that do not start with "ATG"
    136..849     +  CDS            λ repressor (ts): temperature-sensitive variant of the phage λ repressor; cIts; thermosensitivity is conferred by the A67T mutation
    861..881     +  misc_feature   BioBrick suffix: universal suffix for all parts
   1058..1646    -  rep_origin     ori: high-copy-number ColE1/pMB1/pBR322/pUC origin of replication
   1817..2677    -  CDS            AmpR: β-lactamase; bla; confers resistance to ampicillin, carbenicillin, and related antibiotics
   2678..2782    -  promoter       AmpR promoter: bla
