[The description below was written by a language model from this plasmid's Addgene catalogue record and pLannotate feature annotations shown in this document.]
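Description:
C64m is a synthetic biology part plasmid that stores a coding-sequence module for hierarchical MoClo Golden Gate assembly. It is built on the small DVA backbone (about 2.1 kb; the full sequenced plasmid is roughly 2.8 kb) and is maintained in E. coli through a high-copy ColE1/pUC-type origin of replication, with selection by ampicillin via a β-lactamase gene driven by its native bla promoter.

The roughly 720 bp insert encodes cI857, the temperature-sensitive variant of the phage λ repressor, whose thermosensitivity is attributed in the annotation to the A67T substitution. According to the record, this repressor is active at 30°C but fails to repress at 37°C. The coding sequence is flanked by BioBrick prefix and suffix sequences, and a putative bacterial transcription terminator lies upstream on the opposite strand, likely insulating the part from read-through. No promoter, ribosome binding site or terminator for the cI857 gene itself is annotated, which fits its role as a "CD" position part: the letters refer to the overhang positions used in this MoClo scheme, so the coding sequence is meant to be released by type IIS digestion and joined in order with separate promoter, RBS and terminator parts to form a transcription unit. The type IIS sites themselves are not listed in the feature table.

The depositor notes that the part is meant to be paired with the companion part P9m, presumably the cognate λ-repressible promoter, although the record does not describe it. Together they would allow construction of heat-inducible genetic circuits in which a temperature shift relieves repression.
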