Addgene plasmid #120980: C64m
Purpose: MoClo golden gate assembly CD part for cI857 (temperature-sensitive lambda repressor that represses at 30C but not at 37C; see https://doi.org/10.1016/S0022-2836(66)80269-3. Use with P9m).
Depositing lab: Richard Murray. Depositing organization: California Institute of Technology.
Backbone
  Vector backbone: DVA
  Backbone size w/o insert (bp): 2100
  Vector type: Synthetic Biology
Growth in bacteria
  Bacterial resistance: Ampicillin, 100 μg/mL
  Growth temperature: 37°C
  Growth strain: JM109
  Copy number: High Copy
Gene/Insert
  Gene/Insert name: temperature sensitive lambda repressor (cI857)
  Species: Synthetic
  Insert size (bp): 722
  Cloning method: Gibson Cloning
  Sequencing primers: 5′ AAATAGGCGTATCACGAGGCA; 3′ TTACCGCCTTTGAGTGAGCTG
Terms and licenses: Academic/Nonprofit Terms; Industry Terms: Not Available to Industry
Depositor comments: Please see Supplemental Documents for annotated Genbank file.
How to cite: C64m was a gift from Richard Murray (Addgene plasmid # 120980 ; http://n2t.net/addgene:120980 ; RRID:Addgene_120980)
