>Addgene plasmid #120980 | C64m | depositor partial sequence | sequence record 230014 | insert sequence
AATGATGAGCACAAAAAAGAAACCATTAACACAAGAGCAGCTTGAGGACGCACGTCGCCTTAAAGCAATT
TATGAAAAAAAGAAAAATGAACTTGGCTTATCCCAGGAATCTGTCGCAGACAAGATGGGGATGGGGCAGT
CAGGCGTTGGTGCTTTATTTAATGGCATCAATGCATTAAATGCTTATAACGCCGCATTGCTTACAAAAAT
TCTCAAAGTTAGCGTTGAAGAATTTAGCCCTTCAATCGCCAGAGAAATCTACGAGATGTATGAAGCGGTT
AGTATGCAGCCGTCACTTAGAAGTGAGTATGAGTACCCTGTTTTTTCTCATGTTCAGGCAGGGATGTTCT
CACCTAAGCTTAGAACCTTTACCAAAGGTGATGCGGAGAGATGGGTAAGCACAACCAAAAAAGCCAGTGA
TTCTGCATTCTGGCTTGAGGTTGAAGGTAATTCCATGACCGCACCAACAGGCTCCAAGCCAAGCTTTCCT
GACGGAATGTTAATTCTCGTTGACCCTGAGCAGGCTGTTGAGCCAGGTGATTTCTGCATAGCCAGACTTG
GGGGTGATGAGTTTACCTTCAAGAAACTGATCAGGGATAGCGGTCAGGTGTTTTTACAACCACTAAACCC
ACAGTACCCAATGATCCCATGCAATGAGAGTTGTTCCGTTGTGGGGAAAGTTATCGCTAGTCAGTGGCCT
GAAGAGACGTTTGGCTGAAGGT
